Addgene plasmid #65483: Degron-KI donor backbone
Purpose: (Empty Backbone) Donor backbone vector to clone left and right HR arms in for Degron-KI application
Depositing lab: Frank Stegmeier. Depositing organization: Novartis Institutes for Biomedical Research, Inc. Publication: A chemical genetics approach for the functional assessment of novel cancer genes. Zhou Q, Derti A, Ruddy DA, Rakiec DP, Kao I, Lira M, Gibaja V, Chan H, Yang Y, Min J, Schlabach MR, Stegmeier F. Cancer Res. 2015 Mar 18. pii: canres.2930.2014. 10.1158/0008-5472.CAN-14-2930 PubMed 25788694.
Backbone
  Vector backbone: pMK
  Backbone manufacturer: lifetech
  Selectable markers: Puromycin
Growth in bacteria
  Bacterial resistance: Kanamycin, 50 μg/mL
  Growth temperature: 37°C
  Growth strain: Top10
  Copy number: High Copy
Terms and licenses: Academic/Nonprofit Terms; Industry Terms: Not Available to Industry
How to cite: Degron-KI donor backbone was a gift from Frank Stegmeier (Addgene plasmid # 65483 ; http://n2t.net/addgene:65483 ; RRID:Addgene_65483)
