[The description below was written by a language model from this plasmid's Addgene catalogue record.]
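Description:
Degron-KI donor backbone is an empty homology-directed repair donor vector built on the commercial pMK cloning backbone. It is maintained in E. coli as a high-copy plasmid under kanamycin selection. The record lists puromycin as the selectable marker for the target cells, presumably mammalian given the cancer-gene context of the associated work, although the host species is not explicitly stated.

The plasmid has no gene insert of its own. It is designed as a scaffold into which a user clones left and right homologous recombination arms matching a genomic locus of interest, so that the cassette lying between the arms can be knocked in at that locus. As the name and stated purpose indicate, the application is degron knock-in: fusing a destabilising (degron) domain to an endogenous protein so that its abundance can be controlled at the protein level, an approach consistent with the chemical-genetics strategy for functionally assessing candidate cancer genes described in the linked publication. Puromycin resistance would allow enrichment of cells that have taken up or integrated the donor.

No feature table accompanies this entry. The record therefore does not state the identity of the degron, the promoter or linkage arrangement driving puromycin resistance, the cloning sites provided for the arms, any epitope tags or recombinase sites, or the nuclease or delivery system intended to stimulate recombination. These details should be confirmed against the full sequence map before arms are designed.
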