>Addgene plasmid #65483 | Degron-KI donor backbone | addgene partial sequence | sequence record 115394 | puro-variant-R 5'-gtgggcttgtactcggtcat-3'
CATATGCGGACTGCTTCCGCTGAGCTCATGGCGCGCCTAGGCCTTGACGGCCTTCCTTCAATTCGCCCTA
TAGTGAGTCGTATTACGTCGCGCTCACTGGCCGTCGTTTTACAACGTCGTGACTGGGAAAACCCTGGCGT
TACCCAACTTAATCGCCTTGCAGCACATCCCCCTTTCGCCAGCTGGCGTAATAGCGAAGAGGCCCGCACC
GAAACGCCCTTCCCAACAGTTGCGCAGCCTGAATGGCGAATGGGAGCGCCCTGTAGCGGCCACTCAACCC
TATCTCGGTCTATTCTTTTGATTTATAAGGGATTTTGCCGATTTCGGCCTATTGGTTAAAAAATGAGCTG
ATTTAACAAAAATTTAACGCGAATTTTAACAAAATATTAACGCTTACAATTTAGGTGGCACTTTTCGGGG
AAATGTGCGCGGAACCCCTATTTGTTTATTTTTCTAAATACATTCAAATATGTATCCGCTCATGAGACAA
TAACCCTGATAAATGCTTCAATAATATTGAAAAAGGAAGAGTATGATTGAACAGGATGGCCTGCATGCGG
GTAGCCCGGCAGCGTGGGTGGAACGTCTGTTTGGCTATGATTGGGCGCAGCAGACCATTGGCTGCTCTGA
TGCGGCGGTGTTTCGTCTGAGCGCGCAGGGTCGTCCGGTGCTGTTTGTGAAAACCGATCTGAGCGGTGCG
CTGAACGAGCTGCAGGATGAAGCGGCGCGTCTGAGCTGGCTGGCCACCACCGGTGTTCCGTGTGCGGCGG
TGCTGGATGTGGTGACCGAAGCGG
