>Addgene plasmid #65483 | Degron-KI donor backbone | addgene partial sequence | sequence record 115409 | FKBP-F 5'-cacatgccactctcgtcttc-3'
ATAAGCTCCTGAGCGGCCGCGGACGACTAGCTAACCGCGGTACCTCTTAATTAACTGGCCTCATGGGCCT
TCCTTTCACTGCCCGCTTTCCAGTCGGGAAACCTGTCGTGCCAGCTGCATTAACATGGTCATAGCTGTTT
CCTTGCGTATTGGGCGCTCTCCGCTTCCTCGCTCACTGACTCGCTGCGCTCGGTCGTTCGGGTAAAGCCT
GGGGTGCCTAATGAGCAAAAGGCCAGCAAAAGGCCAGGAACCGTAAAAAGGCCGCGTTGCTGGCGTTTTT
CCATAGGCTCCGCCCCCCTGACGAGCATCACAAAAATCGACGCTCAAGTCAGAGGTGGCGAAACCCGACA
GGACTATAAAGATACCAGGCGTTTCCCCCTGGAAGCTCCCTCGTGCGCTCTCCTGTTCCGACCCTGCCGC
TTACCGGATACCTGTCCGCCTTTCTCCCTTCGGGAAGCGTGGCGCTTTCTCATAGCTCACGCTGTAGGTA
TCTCAGTTCGGTGTAGGTCGTTCGCTCCAAGCTGGGCTGTGTGCACGAACCCCCCGTTCAGCCCGACCGC
TGCGCCTTATCCGGTAACTATCGTCTTGAGTCCAACCCGGTAAGACACGACTTATCGCCACTGGCAGCAG
CCACTGGTAACAGGATTAGCAGAGCGAGGTATGTAGGCGGTGCTACAGAGTTCTTGAAGTGGTGGCCTAA
CTACGGCTACACTAGAAGAACAGTATT
