LOCUS       Exported 3396 bp ds-DNA circular SYN 12-MAY-2021
DEFINITION  Donor backbone vector to clone left and right HR arms in for
            Degron-KI application.
ACCESSION   .
VERSION     .
KEYWORDS    Degron-KI donor backbone
SOURCE      synthetic DNA construct
  ORGANISM  synthetic DNA construct
REFERENCE   1 (bases 1 to 3396)
  AUTHORS   Zhou Q, Derti A, Ruddy DA, Rakiec DP, Kao I, Lira M, Gibaja V, Chan
            H, Yang Y, Min J, Schlabach MR, Stegmeier F
  TITLE     A chemical genetics approach for the functional assessment of novel
            cancer genes.
  JOURNAL   Cancer Res. 2015 Mar 18. pii: canres.2930.2014.
  PUBMED    25788694
REFERENCE   2 (bases 1 to 3396)
  AUTHORS   .
  TITLE     Direct Submission
  JOURNAL   Exported May 12, 2021 from SnapGene Server 1.1.58
            http://www.snapgene.com
FEATURES             Location/Qualifiers
     source          1..3396
                     /organism="synthetic DNA construct"
                     /mol_type="other DNA"
     primer_bind     278..300
                     /label=M13/pUC Forward
                     /note="In lacZ gene"
     primer_bind     292..309
                     /label=M13 Forward
                     /note="In lacZ gene. Also called M13-F20 or M13 (-21)
                     Forward"
     primer_bind     293..309
                     /label=M13 fwd
                     /note="common sequencing primer, one of multiple similar
                     variants"
     primer_bind     320..339
                     /label=T7
                     /note="T7 promoter, forward primer"
     promoter        320..338
                     /label=T7 promoter
                     /note="promoter for bacteriophage T7 RNA polymerase"
     CDS             343..354
                     /codon_start=1
                     /product="Factor Xa recognition and cleavage site"
                     /label=Factor Xa site
                     /translation="IEGR"
     CDS             431..1027
                     /codon_start=1
                     /gene="pac from Streptomyces alboniger"
                     /product="puromycin N-acetyltransferase"
                     /label=PuroR
                     /note="confers resistance to puromycin"
                     /translation="MTEYKPTVRLATRDDVPRAVRTLAAAFADYPATRHTVDPDRHIER
                     VTELQELFLTRVGLDIGKVWVADDGAAVAVWTTPESVEAGAVFAEIGPRMAELSGSRLA
                     AQQQMEGLLAPHRPKEPAWFLATVGVSPDHQGKGLGSAVVLPGVEAAERAGVPAFLETS
                     APRNLPFYERLGFTVTADVEVPEGPRTWCMTRKPGA"
     primer_bind     complement(431..450)
                     /label=Puro-R
                     /note="Puromycin resistance gene, reverse primer. Also
                     called puro-variant-R"
     primer_bind     927..947
                     /label=Puro-F
                     /note="Puromycin resistance gene, forward primer"
     CDS             1037..1093
                     /codon_start=1
                     /product="2A peptide from porcine teschovirus-1
                     polyprotein"
                     /label=P2A
                     /note="Eukaryotic ribosomes fail to insert a peptide bond
                     between the Gly and Pro residues, yielding separate
                     polypeptides."
                     /translation="ATNFSLLKQAGDVEENPGP"
     CDS             1094..1417
                     /codon_start=1
                     /product="destabilization domain that can be stabilized by
                     Shield1 in the ProteoTuner(TM) system"
                     /label=DD
                     /note="L106P mutant of FKBP12"
                     /translation="MGVQVETISPGDGRTFPKRGQTCVVHYTGMLEDGKKVDSSRDRNK
                     PFKFMLGKQEVIRGWEEGVAQMSVGQRAKLTISPDYAYGATGHPGIIPPHATLVFDVEL
                     LKPE"
     primer_bind     complement(1602..1619)
                     /label=L4440
                     /note="L4440 vector, forward primer"
     rep_origin      complement(1712..2300)
                     /direction=LEFT
                     /label=ori
                     /note="high-copy-number ColE1/pMB1/pBR322/pUC origin of
                     replication"
     primer_bind     complement(1792..1811)
                     /label=pBR322ori-F
                     /note="pBR322 origin, forward primer"
     CDS             complement(2474..3268)
                     /codon_start=1
                     /product="aminoglycoside phosphotransferase"
                     /label=NeoR/KanR
                     /note="confers resistance to neomycin, kanamycin, and G418
                     (Geneticin(R))"
                     /translation="MIEQDGLHAGSPAAWVERLFGYDWAQQTIGCSDAAVFRLSAQGRP
                     VLFVKTDLSGALNELQDEAARLSWLATTGVPCAAVLDVVTEAGRDWLLLGEVPGQDLLS
                     SHLAPAEKVSIMADAMRRLHTLDPATCPFDHQAKHRIERARTRMEAGLVDQDDLDEEHQ
                     GLAPAELFARLKASMPDGEDLVVTHGDACLPNIMVENGRFSGFIDCGRLGVADRYQDIA
                     LATRDIAEELGGEWADRFLVLYGIAAPDSQRIAFYRLLDEFF"
     promoter        complement(3269..3373)
                     /gene="bla"
                     /label=AmpR promoter
ORIGIN
        1 ctaaattgta agcgttaata ttttgttaaa attcgcgtta aatttttgtt aaatcagctc
       61 attttttaac caataggccg aaatcggcaa aatcccttat aaatcaaaag aatagaccga
      121 gatagggttg agtggccgct acagggcgct cccattcgcc attcaggctg cgcaactgtt
      181 gggaagggcg tttcggtgcg ggcctcttcg ctattacgcc agctggcgaa agggggatgt
      241 gctgcaaggc gattaagttg ggtaacgcca gggttttccc agtcacgacg ttgtaaaacg
      301 acggccagtg agcgcgacgt aatacgactc actatagggc gaattgaagg aaggccgtca
      361 aggcctaggc gcgccatgag ctcagcggaa gcagtccgca tatgggagtg gttgttaaga
      421 gatgctcgag atgaccgagt acaagcccac ggtgcgcctc gccacccgcg acgacgtccc
      481 ccgggccgta cgcaccctcg ccgccgcgtt cgccgactac cccgccacgc gccacaccgt
      541 cgacccggac cgccacatcg agcgggtcac cgagctgcaa gaactcttcc tcacgcgcgt
      601 cgggctcgac atcggcaagg tgtgggtcgc ggacgacggc gccgcggtgg cggtctggac
      661 cacgccggag agcgtcgaag cgggggcggt gttcgccgag atcggcccgc gcatggccga
      721 gttgagcggt tcccggctgg ccgcgcagca acagatggaa ggcctcctgg cgccgcaccg
      781 gcccaaggag cccgcgtggt tcctggccac cgtcggcgtc tcgcccgacc accagggcaa
      841 gggtctgggc agcgccgtcg tgctccccgg agtggaggcg gccgagcgcg ccggggtgcc
      901 cgccttcctg gagacctccg cgccccgcaa cctccccttc tacgagcggc tcggcttcac
      961 cgtcaccgcc gacgtcgagg tgcccgaagg accgcgcacc tggtgcatga cccgcaagcc
     1021 cggtgccgga agcggagcta ctaacttcag cctgctgaag caggctggag acgtggagga
     1081 gaaccctgga cctatgggag tgcaggtgga aaccatctcc ccaggagacg ggcgcacctt
     1141 ccccaagcgc ggccagacct gtgtggtgca ctacaccggg atgcttgaag atggaaagaa
     1201 agtcgattcc tcccgggaca gaaacaagcc ctttaagttt atgctaggca agcaggaggt
     1261 gatccgaggc tgggaagaag gggttgccca gatgagtgtg ggtcagagag ccaaactgac
     1321 tatatctcca gattatgcct atggtgccac tgggcaccca ggcatcatcc caccacatgc
     1381 cactctcgtc ttcgatgtgg agcttctaaa accggaaccg gaattctttt gaaaataagc
     1441 tcctgagcgg ccgcggacga ctagctaacc gcggtacctc ttaattaact ggcctcatgg
     1501 gccttccttt cactgcccgc tttccagtcg ggaaacctgt cgtgccagct gcattaacat
     1561 ggtcatagct gtttccttgc gtattgggcg ctctccgctt cctcgctcac tgactcgctg
     1621 cgctcggtcg ttcgggtaaa gcctggggtg cctaatgagc aaaaggccag caaaaggcca
     1681 ggaaccgtaa aaaggccgcg ttgctggcgt ttttccatag gctccgcccc cctgacgagc
     1741 atcacaaaaa tcgacgctca agtcagaggt ggcgaaaccc gacaggacta taaagatacc
     1801 aggcgtttcc ccctggaagc tccctcgtgc gctctcctgt tccgaccctg ccgcttaccg
     1861 gatacctgtc cgcctttctc ccttcgggaa gcgtggcgct ttctcatagc tcacgctgta
     1921 ggtatctcag ttcggtgtag gtcgttcgct ccaagctggg ctgtgtgcac gaaccccccg
     1981 ttcagcccga ccgctgcgcc ttatccggta actatcgtct tgagtccaac ccggtaagac
     2041 acgacttatc gccactggca gcagccactg gtaacaggat tagcagagcg aggtatgtag
     2101 gcggtgctac agagttcttg aagtggtggc ctaactacgg ctacactaga agaacagtat
     2161 ttggtatctg cgctctgctg aagccagtta ccttcggaaa aagagttggt agctcttgat
     2221 ccggcaaaca aaccaccgct ggtagcggtg gtttttttgt ttgcaagcag cagattacgc
     2281 gcagaaaaaa aggatctcaa gaagatcctt tgatcttttc tacggggtct gacgctcagt
     2341 ggaacgaaaa ctcacgttaa gggattttgg tcatgagatt atcaaaaagg atcttcacct
     2401 agatcctttt aaattaaaaa tgaagtttta aatcaatcta aagtatatat gagtaaactt
     2461 ggtctgacag ttattagaaa aattcatcca gcagacgata aaacgcaata cgctggctat
     2521 ccggtgccgc aatgccatac agcaccagaa aacgatccgc ccattcgccg cccagttctt
     2581 ccgcaatatc acgggtggcc agcgcaatat cctgataacg atccgccacg cccagacggc
     2641 cgcaatcaat aaagccgcta aaacggccat tttccaccat aatgttcggc aggcacgcat
     2701 caccatgggt caccaccaga tcttcgccat ccggcatgct cgctttcaga cgcgcaaaca
     2761 gctctgccgg tgccaggccc tgatgttctt catccagatc atcctgatcc accaggcccg
     2821 cttccatacg ggtacgcgca cgttcaatac gatgtttcgc ctgatgatca aacggacagg
     2881 tcgccgggtc cagggtatgc agacgacgca tggcatccgc cataatgctc actttttctg
     2941 ccggcgccag atggctagac agcagatcct gacccggcac ttcgcccagc agcagccaat
     3001 cacggcccgc ttcggtcacc acatccagca ccgccgcaca cggaacaccg gtggtggcca
     3061 gccagctcag acgcgccgct tcatcctgca gctcgttcag cgcaccgctc agatcggttt
     3121 tcacaaacag caccggacga ccctgcgcgc tcagacgaaa caccgccgca tcagagcagc
     3181 caatggtctg ctgcgcccaa tcatagccaa acagacgttc cacccacgct gccgggctac
     3241 ccgcatgcag gccatcctgt tcaatcatac tcttcctttt tcaatattat tgaagcattt
     3301 atcagggtta ttgtctcatg agcggataca tatttgaatg tatttagaaa aataaacaaa
     3361 taggggttcc gcgcacattt ccccgaaaag tgccac
//
